>Addgene plasmid #114629 | pTWIN1-His6-Ssp-Htt2-90(A2C)-49Q-P70C | addgene full sequence | sequence record 224744 | Addgene NGS Result
CCTGAGTAGGACAAATCCGCCGGGAGCGGATTTGAACGTTGCGAAGCAACGGCCCGGAGGGTGGCGGGCA
GGACGCCCGCCATAAACTGCCAGGAATTAATTCCCCAGGCATCAAATAAAACGAAAGGCTCAGTCGAAAG
ACTGGGCCTTTCGTTTTATCTGTTGTTTGTCGGTGAACGCTCTCCTGAGTAGGACAAATCCGCCGGGAGC
GGATTTGAACGTTGCGAAGCAACGGCCCGGAGGGTGGCGGGCAGGACGCCCGCCATAAACTGCCAGGAAT
TGGGGATCGGAATTAATTCCCGGTTTAAACCGGGGATCTCGATCCCGCGAAATTAATACGACTCACTATA
GGGGAATTGTGAGCGGATAACAATTCCCCTCTAGAAATAATTTTGTTTAACTTTAAGAAGGAGATATACA
TATGCATCATCATCACCATCATTCAGGTGCAATTAGCGGTGATAGCCTGATTAGCCTGGCAAGCACCGGT
AAACGTGTTAGCATTAAAGATCTGCTGGATGAGAAAGATTTTGAGATTTGGGCCATTAACGAGCAGACCA
TGAAACTGGAAAGCGCAAAAGTTAGCCGTGTTTTTTGTACCGGCAAAAAACTGGTGTATATCCTGAAAAC
CCGTCTGGGTCGTACCATTAAAGCAACCGCAAATCATCGTTTTCTGACCATTGATGGTTGGAAACGTCTG
GATGAACTGAGCCTGAAAGAACATATTGCACTGCCTCGTAAATTAGAAAGCAGCAGCCTGCAACTGAGTC
CGGAAATTGAAAAACTGTCACAGAGCGATATCTATTGGGATAGCATTGTGAGCATTACCGAAACCGGTGT
TGAAGAAGTTTTTGATCTGACCGTTCCGGGTCCGCACAATTTTGTTGCAAATGATATTATCGTGCACAAT
TGCACCCTGGAAAAGCTGATGAAAGCATTTGAATCGCTGAAATCCTTTCAGCAGCAACAACAACAGCAAC
AGCAACAACAGCAGCAGCAACAGCAGCAACAACAGCAGCAGCAACAACAACAACAGCAGCAACAGCAACA
GCAACAACAACAACAACAGCAACAGCAGCAACAACAGCAACAACAGCAACAACAACCGCCTCCGCCTCCG
CCACCTCCTCCTCCACCGCAGTTACCTCAGCCTCCTCCGCAGGCACAGCCGCTGCTGCCTCAGCCACAGC
CTTGTCCACCGCCACCCCCACCACCTCCAGGTCCGGCAGTTGCAGAAGAACCGCTGCATCGTCCGTAACT
GCAGGAAGGGGATCCGGCTGCTAACAAAGCCCGAAAGGAAGCTGAGTTGGCTGCTGCCACCGCTGAGCAA
TAACTAGCATAACCCCTTGGGGCCTCTAAACGGGTCTTGAGGGGTTTTTTGCTGAAAGGAGGAACTATAT
CCGGATAACTACGTCAGGTGGCACTTTTCGGGGAAATGTGCGCGGAACCCCTATTTGTTTATTTTTCTAA
ATACATTCAAATATGTATCCGCTCATGAGACAATAACCCTGATAAATGCTTCAATAATATTGAAAAAGGA
AGAGTATGAGTATTCAACATTTCCGTGTCGCCCTTATTCCCTTTTTTGCGGCATTTTGCCTTCCTGTTTT
TGCTCACCCAGAAACGCTGGTGAAAGTAAAAGATGCTGAAGATCAGTTGGGTGCACGAGTGGGTTACATC
GAACTGGATCTCAACAGCGGTAAGATCCTTGAGAGTTTTCGCCCCGAAGAACGTTTCCCAATGATGAGCA
CTTTTAAAGTTCTGCTATGTGGCGCGGTATTATCCCGTGTTGACGCCGGGCAAGAGCAACTCGGTCGCCG
CATACACTATTCTCAGAATGACTTGGTTGAGTACTCACCAGTCACAGAAAAGCATCTTACGGATGGCATG
ACAGTAAGAGAATTATGCAGTGCTGCCATAACCATGAGTGATAACACTGCGGCCAACTTACTTCTGACAA
CGATCGGAGGACCGAAGGAGCTAACCGCTTTTTTGCACAACATGGGGGATCATGTAACTCGCCTTGATCG
TTGGGAACCGGAGCTGAATGAAGCCATACCAAACGACGAGCGTGACACCACGATGCCTGTAGCAATGGCA
ACAACGTTGCGCAAACTATTAACTGGCGAACTACTTACTCTAGCTTCCCGGCAACAATTAATAGACTGGA
TGGAGGCGGATAAAGTTGCAGGACCACTTCTGCGCTCGGCCCTTCCGGCTGGCTGGTTTATTGCTGATAA
ATCTGGAGCCGGTGAGCGTGGGTCTCGCGGTATCATTGCAGCACTGGGGCCAGATGGTAAGCCCTCCCGT
ATCGTAGTTATCTACACGACGGGGAGTCAGGCAACTATGGATGAACGAAATAGACAGATCGCTGAGATAG
GTGCCTCACTGATTAAGCATTGGTAACTGTCAGACCAAGTTTACTCATATATACTTTAGATTGATT
[38 nt withheld, positions 2447-2484]
A
[37 nt withheld, positions 2486-2522]
ATTTTGTTAAAATTCGCGTTAAATTTTTGTTAAATCAGCTCATTTTTTAACCAATAGGCCGAAATCGGCA
AAATCCCTTATAAATCAAAAGAATAGCCCGAGATAGGGT
[37 nt withheld, positions 2632-2668]
AAAGAACGTGGACTCCAACGTCAAAGG
[141 nt withheld, positions 2696-2836]
G
[125 nt withheld, positions 2838-2962]
AAAGGATCTAGGTGAAGATCCTTTTTGATAATCTCATGACCAAAATCCCTTAACGTGAGTTTTCGTTCCA
CTGAGCGTCAGACCCCGTAGAAAAGATCAAAGGATCTTCTTGAGATCCTTTTTTTCTGCGCGTAATCTGC
TGCTTGCAAACAAAAAAACCACCGCTACCAGCGGTGGTTTGTTTGCCGGATCAAGAGCTACCAACTCTTT
TTCCGAAGGTAACTGGCTTCAGCAGAGCGCAGATACCAAATACTGTCCTTCTAGTGTAGCCGTAGTTAGG
CCACCACTTCAAGAACTCTGTAGCACCGCCTACATACCTCGCTCTGCTAATCCTGTTACCAGTGGCTGCT
GCCAGTGGCGATAAGTCGTGTCTTACCGGGTTGGACTCAAGACGATAGTTACCGGATAAGGCGCAGCGGT
CGGGCTGAACGGGGGGTTCGTGCACACAGCCCAGCTTGGAGCGAACGACCTACACCGAACTGAGATACCT
ACAGCGTGAGCTATGAGAAAGCGCCACGCTTCCCGAAGGGAGAAAGGCGGACAGGTATCCGGTAAGCGGC
AGGGTCGGAACAGGAGAGCGCACGAGGGAGCTTCCAGGGGGAAACGCCTGGTATCTTTATAGTCCTGTCG
GGTTTCGCCACCTCTGACTTGAGCGTCGATTTTTGTGATGCTCGTCAGGGGGGCGGAGCCTATGGAAAAA
CGCCAGCAACGCGGCCTTTTTACGGTTCCTGGCCTTTTGCTGGCCTTTTGCTCACATGTTCTTTCCTGCG
TTATCCCCTGATTCTGTGGATAACCGTATTACCGCCTTTGAGTGAGCTGATACCGCTCGCCGCAGCCGAA
CGACCGAGCGCAGCGAGTCAGTGAGCGAGGAAGCTATGGTGCACTCTCAGTACAATCTGCTCTGATGCCG
CATAGTTAAGCCAGTATACACTCCGCTATCGCTACGTGACTGGGTCATGGCTGCGCCCCGACACCCGCCA
ACACCCGCTGACGCGCCCTGACGGGCTTGTCTGCTCCCGGCATCCGCTTACAGACAAGCTGTGACCGTCT
CCGGGAGCTGCATGTGTCAGAGGTTTTCACCGTCATCACCGAAACGCGCGAGGCAGCTGCGGTAAAGCTC
ATCAGCGTGGTCGTGCAGCGATTCACAGATGTCTGCCTGTTCATCCGCGTCCAGCTCGTTGAGTTTCTCC
AGAAGCGTTAATGTCTGGCTTCTGATAAAGCGGGCCATGTTAAGGGCGGTTTTTTCCTGTTTGGTCACTG
ATGCCTCCGTGTAAGGGGGATTTCTGTTCATGGGGGTAATGATACCGATGAAACGAGAGAGGATGCTCAC
GATACGGGTTACTGATGATGAACATGCCCGGTTACTGGAACGTTGTGAGGGTAAACAACTGGCGGTATGG
ATGCGGCGGGACCAGAGAAAAATCACTCAGGGTCAATGCCAGCCGAACGCCAGCAAGACGTAGCCCAGCG
CGTCGGCCGCCATGCCGGCGATAATGGCCTGCTTCTCGCCGAAACGTTTGGTGGCGGGACCAGTGACGAA
GGCTTGAGCGAGGGCGTGCAAGATTCCGAATACCGCAAGCGACAGGCCGATCATCGTCGCGCTCCAGCGA
AAGCGGTCCTCGCCGAAAATGACCCAGAGCGCTGCCGGCACCTGTCCTACGAGTTGCATGATAAAGAAGA
CAGTCATAAGTGCGGCGACGATAGTCATGCCCCGCGCCCACCGGAAGGAGCTGACTGGGTTGAAGGCTCT
CAAGGGCATCGGTCGAGATCCCGGTGCCTAATGAGTGAGCTAACTTACATTAATTGCGTTGCGCTCACTG
CCCGCTTTCCAGTCGGGAAACCTGTCGTGCCAGCTGCATTAATGAATCGGCCAACGCGCGGGGAGAGGCG
GTTTGCGTATTGGGCGCCAGGGTGGTTTTTCTTTTCACCAGTGAGACGGGCAACAGCTGATTGCCCTTCA
CCGCCTGGCCCTGAGAGAGTTGCAGCAAGCGGTCCACGCTGGTTTGCCCCAGCAGGCGAAAATCCTGTTT
GATGGTGGTTAACGGCGGGATATAACATGAGCTGTCTTCGGTATCGTCGTATCCCACTACCGAGATATCC
GCACCAACGCGCAGCCCGGACTCGGTAATGGCGCGCATTGCGCCCAGCGCCATCTGATCGTTGGCAACCA
GCATCGCAGTGGGAACGATGCCCTCATTCAGCATTTGCATGGTTTGTTGAAAACCGGACATGGCACTCCA
GTCGCCTTCCCGTTCCGCTATCGGCTGAATTTGATTGCGAGTGAGATATTTATGCCAGCCAGCCAGACGC
AGACGCGCCGAGACAGAACTTAATGGGCCCGCTAACAGCGCGATTTGCTGGTGACCCAATGCGACCAGAT
GCTCCACGCCCAGTCGCGTACCGTCTTCATGGGAGAAAATAATACTGTTGATGGGTGTCTGGTCAGAGAC
ATCAAGAAATAACGCCGGAACATTAGTGCAGGCAGCTTCCACAGCAATGGCATCCTGGTCATCCAGCGGA
TAGTTAATGATCAGCCCACTGACGCGTTGCGCGAGAAGATTGTGCACCGCCGCTTTACAGGCTTCGACGC
CGCTTCGTTCTACCATCGACACCACCACGCTGGCACCCAGTTGATCGGCGCGAGATTTAATCGCCGCGAC
AATTTGCGACGGCGCGTGCAGGGCCAGACTGGAGGTGGCAACGCCAATCAGCAACGACTGTTTGCCCGCC
AGTTGTTGTGCCACGCGGTTGGGAATGTAATTCAGCTCCGCCATCGCCGCTTCCACTTTTTCCCGCGTTT
TCGCAGAAACGTGGCTGGCCTGGTTCACCACGCGGGAAACGGTCTGATAAGAGACACCGGCATACTCTGC
GACATCGTATAACGTTACTGGTTTCACATTCACCACCCTGAATTGACTCTCTTCCGGGCGCTATCATGCC
ATACCGCGAAAGGTTTTGCGCCATTCGATGGTGTCCGGGATCTCGACGCTCTCCCTTATGCGACTCCTGC
ATTAGGAAGCAGCCCAGTAGTAGGTTGAGGCCGTTGAGCACCGCCGCCGCAAGGAATGGTGCATGCCGGC
ATGCCGCCCTTTCGTCTTCAAGAATTAATTCCCAATTCCCCAGGCATCAAATAAAACGAAAGGCTCAGTC
GAAAGACTGGGCCTTTCGTTTTATCTGTTGTTTGTCGGTGAACGCTCT
Features (pLannotate 1.2.2; 21 found; start..end, strand, type, name):
    113..199     +  terminator     rrnB T1 terminator: Escherichia coli rrnB; transcription terminator T1 from the E. coli rrnB gene
    334..352     +  promoter       T7 promoter: promoter for bacteriophage T7 RNA polymerase
    353..377     +  protein_bind   lac operator: The lac repressor binds to the lac operator to inhibit transcription in E. coli. This inhibition can be relieved by adding lactose or isopropyl-β-D-thiogalactopyranoside (IPTG). lac repressor encoded by lacI
    392..414     +  RBS            RBS: efficient ribosome binding site from bacteriophage T7 gene 10 (Olins and Rangwala, 1989)
    443..790     +  CDS            dnaB (fragment): DNAB_MYCTU - Experimental evidence at protein level: Swiss-Prot protein existence level 1. The intein is an endonuclease. From Mycobacterium tuberculosis (strain ATCC 25618 / H37Rv).
    776..925     +  CDS            dnaB (fragment): DNAB_MYCTU - Experimental evidence at protein level: Swiss-Prot protein existence level 1. The intein is an endonuclease. From Mycobacterium tuberculosis (strain ATCC 25618 / H37Rv).
   1277..1326    +  CDS            SET1 (fragment): solubility-enhancement tag derived from T7 phage gene 10B
   1334..1381    +  terminator     T7 terminator: transcription terminator for bacteriophage T7 RNA polymerase
   1441..1545    +  promoter       AmpR promoter: bla
   1546..2406    +  CDS            AmpR: β-lactamase; bla; confers resistance to ampicillin, carbenicillin, and related antibiotics
   2448..2961    -  rep_origin     M13 ori (sequence partly withheld): M13 bacteriophage origin of replication; arrow indicates direction of (+) strand synthesis
   3072..3660    +  rep_origin     ori: high-copy-number ColE1/pMB1/pBR322/pUC origin of replication
   3837..3927    -  misc_feature   bom (fragment): basis of mobility region from pBR322
   4029..4220    -  CDS            rop: Rop protein, which maintains plasmids at low copy number; rop
   4261..4371    +  CDS            mbeC (fragment): MBEC_ECOLX - Experimental evidence at protein level: Swiss-Prot protein existence level 1. Required for efficient mobilization of ColE1 plasmid and is thus essential to promote the specific transfer of the plasmid during conjugation. Probably functions by inducing DNA bending, helping the MbeA relaxase to melt the DNA around the nic site and cleave the phosphodiester bond. Binds specifically double-stranded DNA (dsDNA) containing the ColE1 oriT but does not recognize the inverted repeat (IR). From Escherichia coli.
   4406..4728    -  CDS            TcR (fragment): tetracycline efflux protein; tet; confers resistance to tetracycline
   4743..4764    -  protein_bind   CAP binding site: CAP binding activates transcription in the presence of cAMP. E. coli catabolite activator protein
   4777..5859    -  CDS            lacI: lac repressor; lacI; The lac repressor binds to the lac operator to inhibit transcription in E. coli. This inhibition can be relieved by adding lactose or isopropyl-β-D-thiogalactopyranoside (IPTG).
   5860..5937    -  promoter       lacI promoter: lacI
   5945..6038    -  CDS            TcR (fragment): tetracycline efflux protein; tet; confers resistance to tetracycline
   6090..16      +  terminator     rrnB T1 terminator (across the origin): Escherichia coli rrnB; transcription terminator T1 from the E. coli rrnB gene
