[The description below was written by a language model from this plasmid's Addgene catalogue record and pLannotate feature annotations shown in this document.]
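Description:
pTWIN1-His6-Ssp-Htt2-90(A2C)-49Q-P70C is a bacterial expression plasmid built on the NEB pTWIN1 intein-fusion backbone, designed to produce a human huntingtin (HTT) exon 1 fragment in E. coli. It replicates from a ColE1/pBR322-type origin accompanied by rop, consistent with the catalogue's low-copy designation, and is selected with ampicillin through the β-lactamase gene. An M13 phage origin, a bom fragment and remnants of the tetracycline resistance gene are backbone leftovers.

Expression is driven by a T7 promoter with an adjacent lac operator and the T7 gene 10 ribosome binding site, closed by a T7 terminator. A plasmid-borne lacI gene supplies repressor, so transcription is IPTG-inducible in hosts that provide T7 RNA polymerase. The open reading frame encodes an N-terminal His6 tag followed by the Ssp DnaB intein, fused to huntingtin residues 2–90 carrying a 49-glutamine tract and two engineered cysteine substitutions, A2C and P70C. The automated annotation labels the intein region as DnaB fragments by homology to a mycobacterial entry and does not annotate the huntingtin insert itself, which presumably occupies the unannotated stretch between the intein and the terminator. The short "SET1" hit just before the terminator is probably backbone sequence of T7 origin rather than a deliberate tag.

In the pTWIN1 system the Ssp DnaB intein cleaves at its own C-terminus, releasing the downstream protein without residual tag residues. Here that would leave Cys2 as the N-terminal residue after His-tag purification. The two cysteines offer defined positions for site-specific chemical modification, although the record does not state their use. The associated study concerns the structural features of monomeric huntingtin exon 1 at wild-type and pathological polyglutamine lengths.
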