Addgene plasmid #114629: pTWIN1-His6-Ssp-Htt2-90(A2C)-49Q-P70C
Purpose: Bacterial expression of Htt fragment containing amino acids 2-90, with A2C & P70C cysteine mutations and a 49 polyQ repeat
Depositing lab: Hilal Lashuel. Depositing organization: Swiss Federal Institute of Technology (EPFL). Publication: Monomeric Huntingtin Exon 1 Has Similar Overall Structural Features for Wild-Type and Pathological Polyglutamine Lengths. Warner JB 4th, Ruff KM, Tan PS, Lemke EA, Pappu RV, Lashuel HA. J Am Chem Soc. 2017 Oct 18;139(41):14456-14469. doi: 10.1021/jacs.7b06659. Epub 2017 Oct 9. PubMed 28937758.
Backbone
  Vector backbone: pTWIN1
  Backbone manufacturer: NEB
  Vector type: Bacterial Expression
Growth in bacteria
  Bacterial resistance: Ampicillin, 100 μg/mL
  Growth temperature: 30°C
  Growth strain: NEB Stable
  Copy number: Low Copy
Gene/Insert
  Gene/Insert name: Huntingtin Exon1 fragment
  Species: H. sapiens (human)
  Mutation: A2C, P70C; 49 polyQ repeat
  Entrez Gene: HTT (a.k.a. HD, IT15, LOMARS)
  Tag / fusion protein: His6-Ssp DnaB intein (N terminal on backbone)
  Cloning method: Ligation Independent Cloning
  Sequencing primers: 5′ T7; 3′ T7-Term
Terms and licenses: Academic/Nonprofit Terms; Industry Terms: Not Available to Industry
How to cite: pTWIN1-His6-Ssp-Htt2-90(A2C)-49Q-P70C was a gift from Hilal Lashuel (Addgene plasmid # 114629 ; http://n2t.net/addgene:114629 ; RRID:Addgene_114629)
